Addgene plasmid #21771: YIPlac204TKC-GFP-HDEL
Depositing lab: Benjamin Glick. Depositing organization: University of Chicago. Publication: A role for actin, Cdc1p, and Myo2p in the inheritance of late Golgi elements in Saccharomyces cerevisiae. Rossanese OW, Reinke CA, Bevis BJ, Hammond AT, Sears IB, O'Connor J, Glick BS. J Cell Biol. 2001 Apr 2. 153(1):47-62. 10.1083/jcb.153.1.47 PubMed 11285273.
Backbone
  Vector backbone: YIPlac204
  Backbone size w/o insert (bp): 4000
  Vector type: Yeast Expression
  Selectable markers: TRP1
Growth in bacteria
  Bacterial resistance: Ampicillin, 100 μg/mL
  Growth temperature: 37°C
  Growth strain: DH5alpha
  Copy number: Unknown
Gene/Insert
  Gene/Insert name: Green Fluorescent Protein (GFP) (alt names: GFP; EGFP)
  Species: Aequorea victoria
  Insert size (bp): 860
  Tag / fusion protein: preKar2 (N terminal on insert); HDEL (C terminal on insert)
  Cloning method: Restriction Enzyme; 5′ cloning site NcoI (not destroyed); 3′ cloning site XbaI (not destroyed)
  Sequencing primers: 5′ CTACAAAAAACACATACATAAACT
Terms and licenses: Academic/Nonprofit Terms; Industry Terms: Not Available to Industry
How to cite: YIPlac204TKC-GFP-HDEL was a gift from Benjamin Glick (Addgene plasmid # 21771 ; http://n2t.net/addgene:21771 ; RRID:Addgene_21771)
