[The description below was written by a language model from this plasmid's Addgene catalogue record and pLannotate feature annotations shown in this document.]
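Description:
YIPlac204TKC-GFP-HDEL is a yeast integrating expression plasmid built on the YIPlac204 backbone, designed to label the lumen of the endoplasmic reticulum in Saccharomyces cerevisiae with green fluorescent protein. The feature table shows no yeast replication origin or centromere, as expected for an integrative vector, so stable maintenance in yeast depends on recombination into the genome, with transformants selected through the TRP1 marker driven by its own promoter. In E. coli the plasmid replicates from a high-copy ColE1/pUC-type origin and is selected with ampicillin via the β-lactamase gene. Remnants of the lac region (lacI fragment, CAP site, lac promoter and operator) and small bom and rop fragments are carried over from the parental cloning vector and play no part in yeast expression.

The payload is an EGFP coding sequence (Aequorea victoria derived) cloned between NcoI and XbaI sites. It is fused at its N terminus to a fragment of yeast Kar2 (BiP), recorded as "preKar2", which supplies the signal sequence directing the protein into the ER. At its C terminus it carries the HDEL tetrapeptide, the yeast ER retrieval signal that returns escaped luminal proteins from the Golgi. The fusion is followed by the CYC1 transcription terminator. The promoter driving the cassette is not stated in the catalogue fields and was not annotated in the feature table, although an unannotated stretch lies upstream of the Kar2 fragment where it would be expected. The associated publication concerns organelle inheritance in budding yeast, consistent with use of this construct as a fluorescent ER marker for live-cell imaging.
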