Features (pLannotate 1.2.2; 14 found; start..end, strand, type, name):
      1..93      +  CDS            lacI (fragment): lac repressor; lacI; The lac repressor binds to the lac operator to inhibit transcription in E. coli. This inhibition can be relieved by adding lactose or isopropyl-β-D-thiogalactopyranoside (IPTG).
    106..127     +  protein_bind   CAP binding site: CAP binding activates transcription in the presence of cAMP. E. coli catabolite activator protein
    142..172     +  promoter       lac promoter: promoter for the E. coli lac operon
    180..196     +  protein_bind   lac operator: The lac repressor binds to the lac operator to inhibit transcription in E. coli. This inhibition can be relieved by adding lactose or isopropyl-β-D-thiogalactopyranoside (IPTG). lac repressor encoded by lacI
    239..486     -  terminator     CYC1 terminator: S. cerevisiae CYC1; transcription terminator for CYC1
    512..1228    -  CDS            EGFP: EGFP is a basic (constitutively fluorescent) green fluorescent protein published in 1996, derived from Aequorea victoria. It is reported to be a rapidly-maturing weak dimer with moderate acid sensitivity.
   1250..1384    -  CDS            KAR2 (fragment): BIP_YEAST - Also known as GRP78 From Saccharomyces cerevisiae (strain ATCC 204508 / S288c) (Baker's yeast).
   1907..2006    -  misc_feature   bom (fragment): basis of mobility region from pBR322
   2108..2143    -  CDS            rop (fragment): Rop protein, which maintains plasmids at low copy number; rop
   2236..2907    -  CDS            TRP1: TRPF_YEAST - Experimental evidence at protein level: Swiss-Prot protein existence level 1. From Saccharomyces cerevisiae (strain ATCC 204508 / S288c) (Baker's yeast).
   2908..3009    -  promoter       TRP1 promoter: S. cerevisiae TRP1
   3097..3201    +  promoter       AmpR promoter: bla
   3202..4062    +  CDS            AmpR: β-lactamase; bla; confers resistance to ampicillin, carbenicillin, and related antibiotics
   4233..4821    +  rep_origin     ori: high-copy-number ColE1/pMB1/pBR322/pUC origin of replication
>Addgene plasmid #21771 | YIPlac204TKC-GFP-HDEL | depositor full sequence | sequence record 9987 | Author sequence
GCGCCCAATACGCAAACCGCCTCTCCCCGCGCGTTGGCCGATTCATTAATGCAGCTGGCACGACAGGTTT
CCCGACTGGAAAGCGGGCAGTGAGCGCAACGCAATTAATGTGAGTTAGCTCACTCATTAGGCACCCCAGG
CTTTACACTTTATGCTTCCGGCTCGTATGTTGTGTGGAATTGTGAGCGGATAACAATTTCACACAGGAAA
CAGCTATGACCATGATTACGCCAAGCTTGCAAATTAAAGCCTTCGAGCGTCCCAAAACCTTCTCAAGCAA
GGTTTTCAGTATAATGTTACATGCGTACACGCGTCTGTACAGAAAAAAAAGAAAAATTTGAAATATAAAT
AACGTTCTTAATACTAACATAACTATAAAAAAATAAATAGGGACCTAGACTTCAGGTTGTCTAACTCCTT
CCTTTTCGGTTAGAGCGGATGTGGGGGGAGGGCGTGAATGTAAGCGTGACATAACTAATTACATGATGAC
TCTAGATTACAATTCGTCGTGCTTGTACAGCTCGTCCATGCCGAGAGTGATCCCGGCGGCGGTCACGAAC
TCCAGCAGGACCATGTGATCGCGCTTCTCGTTGGGGTCTTTGCTCAGGGCGGACTGGGTGCTCAGGTAGT
GGTTGTCGGGCAGCAGCACGGGGCCGTCGCCGATGGGGGTGTTCTGCTGGTAGTGGTCGGCGAGCTGCAC
GCTGCCGTCCTCGATGTTGTGGCGGATCTTGAAGTTCACCTTGATGCCGTTCTTCTGCTTGTCGGCCATG
ATATAGACGTTGTGGCTGTTGTAGTTGTACTCCAGCTTGTGCCCCAGGATGTTGCCGTCCTCCTTGAAGT
CGATGCCCTTCAGCTCGATGCGGTTCACCAGGGTGTCGCCCTCGAACTTCACCTCGGCGCGGGTCTTGTA
GTTGCCGTCGTCCTTGAAGAAGATGGTGCGCTCCTGGACGTAGCCTTCGGGCATGGCGGACTTGAAGAAG
TCGTGCTGCTTCATGTGGTCGGGGTAGCGGCTGAAGCACTGCACGCCGTAGGTCAGGGTGGTCACGAGGG
TGGGCCAGGGCACGGGCAGCTTGCCGGTGGTGCAGATGAACTTCAGGGTCAGCTTGCCGTAGGTGGCATC
GCCCTCGCCCTCGCCGGACACGCTGAACTTGTGGCCGTTTACGTCGCCGTCCAGCTCGACCAGGATGGGC
ACCACCCCGGTGAACAGCTCCTCGCCCTTGCTCACCATGGTGGCGACCGGTGGATCCCCATCATCGGCAC
CTCTAACTAAAACATTGGAGGAGTGGAAAGAATTCTGTAAAGGTAATATTACCACGAAAAGGGCGTACAG
GACCACGGAGAGTGGTACCAGCAGCTTGCCAGCGCTTAGTCTGTTGAAAAACATTTTTAGTTTATGTATG
TGTTTTTTGTAGTTATAGATTTAAGCAAGAAAAGAATACAAACAAAAAATTGAAAAAGATTGATTTAGAA
TTAAAAAGAAAAATATTTACGTAAGAAGGGAAAATAGTAAATGTTGCAAGTTCACTAAACTCCTAAATTA
TGCTGCCCTTTATATTCCCTGTTACAGCAGCCGAGCCAAAGGTATATAGGCTCCTTTGCATTAGCATGCG
TAACAAACCACCTGTCAGTTTCAACCGAGGTGGTATCCGAGAGAATTGTGTGATTGCTTTAATTAATTTC
GGAGAATCTCACATGCCACTGAAGATTAAAAACTGGATGCCAGAAAAGGGGTGTCCAGGTGTAACATCAA
TAGAGGAAGCTGAAAAGTCTTAGAACGGGTAATCTTCCACCAACCTGATGGGTTCCTAGATATAATCTCG
AAGGGAATAAGTAGGGTGATACCGCAGAAGTGTCTGAATGTATTAAGGTCCTCACAGTTTAAATCCCGCT
CACACTAACGTAGGCGCCTGATGCGGTATTTTCTCCTTACGCATCTGTGCGGTATTTCACACCGCATATG
GTGCACTCTCAGTACAATCTGCTCTGATGCCGCATAGTTAAGCCAGCCCCGACACCCGCCAACACCCGCT
GACGCGCCCTGACGGGCTTGTCTGCTCCCGGCATCCGCTTACAGACAAGCTGTGACCGTCTCCGGGAGCT
GCATGTGTCAGAGGTTTTCACCGTCATCACCGAAACGCGCGAGACGAAAGGGCGATCTTTTATGCTTGCT
TTTCAAAAGGCTTGCAGGCAAGTGCACAAACAATACTTAAATAAATACTACTCAGTAATAACCTATTTCT
TAGCATTTTTGACGAAATTTGCTATTTTGTTAGAGTCTTTTACACCATTTGTCTCCACACCTCCGCTTAC
ATCAACACCAATAACGCCATTTAATCTAAGCGCATCACCAACATTTTCTGGCGTCAGTCCACCAGCTAAC
ATAAAATGTAAGCTCTCGGGGCTCTCTTGCCTTCCAACCCAGTCAGAAATCGAGTTCCAATCCAAAAGTT
CACCTGTCCCACCTGCTTCTGAATCAAACAAGGGAATAAACGAATGAGGTTTCTGTGAAGCTGCACTGAG
TAGTATGTTGCAGTCTTTTGGAAATACGAGTCTTTTAATAACTGGCAAACCGAGGAACTCTTGGTATTCT
TGCCACGACTCATCTCCATGCAGTTGGACGATATCAATGCCGTAATCATTGACCAGAGCCAAAACATCCT
CCTTAGGTTGATTACGAAACACGCCAACCAAGTATTTCGGAGTGCCTGAACTATTTTTATATGCTTTTAC
AAGACTTGAAATTTTCCTTGCAATAACCGGGTCAATTGTTCTCTTTCTATTGGGCACACATATAATACCC
AGCAAGTCAGCATCGGAATCTAGTGCACATTCTGCGGCCTCTGTGCTCTGCAAGCCGCAAACTTTCACCA
ATGGACCAGAACTACCTGTGAAATTAATAACAGACATACTCCAAGCTGCCTTTGTGTGCTTAATCACGTA
TACTCACGTGCTCAATAGTCACCAATGCCCTCCCTCTTGGCCCTCTCCTTTTCTTTTTTCGACCGAATTG
GCCTCGTGATACGCCTATTTTTATAGGTTAATGTCATGATAATAATGGTTTCTTAGACGTCAGGTGGCAC
TTTTCGGGGAAATGTGCGCGGAACCCCTATTTGTTTATTTTTCTAAATACATTCAAATATGTATCCGCTC
ATGAGACAATAACCCTGATAAATGCTTCAATAATATTGAAAAAGGAAGAGTATGAGTATTCAACATTTCC
GTGTCGCCCTTATTCCCTTTTTTGCGGCATTTTGCCTTCCTGTTTTTGCTCACCCAGAAACGCTGGTGAA
AGTAAAAGATGCTGAAGATCAGTTGGGTGCACGAGTGGGTTACATCGAACTGGATCTCAACAGCGGTAAG
ATCCTTGAGAGTTTTCGCCCCGAAGAACGTTTTCCAATGATGAGCACTTTTAAAGTTCTGCTATGTGGCG
CGGTATTATCCCGTATTGACGCCGGGCAAGAGCAACTCGGTCGCCGCATACACTATTCTCAGAATGACTT
GGTTGAGTACTCACCAGTCACAGAAAAGCATCTTACGGATGGCATGACAGTAAGAGAATTATGCAGTGCT
GCCATAACCATGAGTGATAACACTGCGGCCAACTTACTTCTGACAACGATCGGAGGACCGAAGGAGCTAA
CCGCTTTTTTGCACAACATGGGGGATCATGTAACTCGCCTTGATCGTTGGGAACCGGAGCTGAATGAAGC
CATACCAAACGACGAGCGTGACACCACGATGCCTGTAGCAATGGCAACAACGTTGCGCAAACTATTAACT
GGCGAACTACTTACTCTAGCTTCCCGGCAACAATTAATAGACTGGATGGAGGCGGATAAAGTTGCAGGAC
CACTTCTGCGCTCGGCCCTTCCGGCTGGCTGGTTTATTGCTGATAAATCTGGAGCCGGTGAGCGTGGGTC
TCGCGGTATCATTGCAGCACTGGGGCCAGATGGTAAGCCCTCCCGTATCGTAGTTATCTACACGACGGGG
AGTCAGGCAACTATGGATGAACGAAATAGACAGATCGCTGAGATAGGTGCCTCACTGATTAAGCATTGGT
AACTGTCAGACCAAGTTTACTCATATATACTTTAGATTGATTTAAAACTTCATTTTTAATTTAAAAGGAT
CTAGGTGAAGATCCTTTTTGATAATCTCATGACCAAAATCCCTTAACGTGAGTTTTCGTTCCACTGAGCG
TCAGACCCCGTAGAAAAGATCAAAGGATCTTCTTGAGATCCTTTTTTTCTGCGCGTAATCTGCTGCTTGC
AAACAAAAAAACCACCGCTACCAGCGGTGGTTTGTTTGCCGGATCAAGAGCTACCAACTCTTTTTCCGAA
GGTAACTGGCTTCAGCAGAGCGCAGATACCAAATACTGTCCTTCTAGTGTAGCCGTAGTTAGGCCACCAC
TTCAAGAACTCTGTAGCACCGCCTACATACCTCGCTCTGCTAATCCTGTTACCAGTGGCTGCTGCCAGTG
GCGATAAGTCGTGTCTTACCGGGTTGGACTCAAGACGATAGTTACCGGATAAGGCGCAGCGGTCGGGCTG
AACGGGGGGTTCGTGCACACAGCCCAGCTTGGAGCGAACGACCTACACCGAACTGAGATACCTACAGCGT
GAGCTATGAGAAAGCGCCACGCTTCCCGAAGGGAGAAAGGCGGACAGGTATCCGGTAAGCGGCAGGGTCG
GAACAGGAGAGCGCACGAGGGAGCTTCCAGGGGGAAACGCCTGGTATCTTTATAGTCCTGTCGGGTTTCG
CCACCTCTGACTTGAGCGTCGATTTTTGTGATGCTCGTCAGGGGGGCGGAGCCTATGGAAAAACGCCAGC
AACGCGGCCTTTTTACGGTTCCTGGCCTTTTGCTGGCCTTTTGCTCACATGTTCTTTCCTGCGTTATCCC
CTGATTCTGTGGATAACCGTATTACCGCCTTTGAGTGAGCTGATACCGCTCGCCGCAGCCGAACGACCGA
GCGCAGCGAGTCAGTGAGCGAGGAAGCGGAAGA
