>Addgene plasmid #21771 | YIPlac204TKC-GFP-HDEL | addgene partial sequence | sequence record 27534 | 21771 with EGFP-N
CCCCGGGNACGCTCCTCGCCCTTGCTCACCATGGTGGCGACCGGTGGATCCCCATCATCGGCACCTCTAA
CTAAAACATTGGAGGAGTGGAAAGAATTCTGTAAAGGTAATATTACCACGAAAAGGGCGTACAGGACCAC
GGAGAGTGGTACCAGCAGCTTGCCAGCGCTTAGTCTGTTGAAAAACATTTTTAGTTTATGTATGTGTTTT
TTGTAGTTATAGATTTAAGCAAGAAAAGAATACAAACAAAAAATTGAAAAAGATTGATTTAGAATTAAAA
AGAAAAATATTTACGTAAGAAGGGAAAATAGTAAATGTTGCAAGTTCACTAAACTCCTAAATTATGCTGC
CCTTTATATTCCCTGTTACAGCAGCCGAGCCAAAGGTATATAGGCTCCTTTGCATTAGCATGCGTAACAA
ACCACCTGTCAGTTTCAACCGAGGTGGTATCCGAGAGAATTGTGTGATTGCTTTAATTAATTTCGGAGAA
TCTCACATGCCACTGAAGATTAAAAACTGGATGCCAGAAAAGGGGTGTCCAGGTGTAACATCAATAGAGG
AAGCTGAAAAGTCTTAGAACGGGTAATCTTCCACCAACCTGATGGGTTCCTAGATATAATCTCGAAGGGA
ATAAGTAGGGTGATACCGCAGAAGTGTCTGAATGTATTAAGGTCCTCACAGTTTAAATCCCGCTCACACT
AACGTAGGCGCCTGATGCGGTATTTCTCCTACGCTCTGTGCGTATTCACACGCATATGTGCNCTCTCATA
CATCTGCTCTGAGCGCAAGTAAGCAGCCCGACCCGCACCCG
